Addgene plasmid #43503: III-ACTA
Depositing lab: Chad Cowan & Kiran Musunuru. Depositing organization: Harvard University. Publication: A TALEN Genome-Editing System for Generating Human Stem Cell-Based Disease Models. Ding Q, Lee YK, Schaefer EA, Peters DT, Veres A, Kim K, Kuperwasser N, Motola DL, Meissner TB, Hendriks WT, Trevisan M, Gupta RM, Moisan A, Banks E, Friesen M, Schinzel RT, Xia F, Tang A, Xia Y, Figueroa E, Wann A, Ahfeldt T, Daheron L, Zhang F, Rubin LL, Peng LF, Chung RT, Musunuru K, Cowan CA. Cell Stem Cell. 2012 Dec 12. pii: S1934-5909(12)00645-5. doi: 10.1016/j.stem.2012.11.011. PubMed 23246482.
Backbone
  Vector backbone: pCRII-TOPO
  Backbone manufacturer: Invitrogen
  Backbone size w/o insert (bp): 3973
  Vector type: Bacterial Cloning
Growth in bacteria
  Bacterial resistance: Ampicillin and Kanamycin, 100 & 50 μg/mL
  Growth temperature: 37°C
  Growth strain: Top10
  Copy number: High Copy
Gene/Insert
  Gene/Insert name: III-ACTA
  Species: Synthetic
  Insert size (bp): 426
  Cloning method: TOPO Cloning
  Sequencing primers: 5′ T7; 3′ M13-rev
Terms and licenses: Academic/Nonprofit Terms; Industry Terms: Not Available to Industry
How to cite: III-ACTA was a gift from Chad Cowan & Kiran Musunuru (Addgene plasmid # 43503 ; http://n2t.net/addgene:43503 ; RRID:Addgene_43503)
