[The description below was written by a language model from this plasmid's Addgene catalogue record.]
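Description:
III-ACTA is a bacterial cloning plasmid built on the commercial pCRII-TOPO backbone (about 4 kb without insert), carrying a 426 bp synthetic insert introduced by TOPO cloning. It is a high-copy plasmid maintained in E. coli, and the record lists both ampicillin and kanamycin resistance, consistent with the dual selection markers of this backbone. The insert sits between the T7 and M13-reverse priming sites, which are the recorded sequencing primer positions. No feature table is supplied, so the origin of replication and other backbone elements are not itemised here.

The record does not describe the insert beyond its name, synthetic origin and size. The plasmid was deposited in connection with a TALEN genome-editing system developed for generating human stem cell-based disease models. In that context, the name plausibly indicates a pre-assembled block of TALE repeat units: "ACTA" would be the four DNA bases recognised, and "III" the position of the block in an ordered assembly. An insert of roughly 426 bp fits about four TALE repeats of around 100 bp each, but this reading is an inference from the name and size, not something the record states.

There is no indication of a promoter driving expression of the insert, a tag, a reporter or a eukaryotic selection marker. The construct is therefore best regarded as a storage and propagation vector for a modular DNA part. The fragment would be excised or amplified and combined with other modules to build full-length TALE nuclease arrays in a separate expression vector, rather than being expressed directly from this plasmid.
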