>Addgene plasmid #43503 | III-ACTA | depositor partial sequence | sequence record 58768 | III-ACTA sequence 426 bps
CGTCTCGGCTCACCCCAGAGCAGGTCGTGGCAATCGCCTCCAACATTGGCGGGAAACAGGCACTCGAGAC
TGTCCAGCGCCTGCTTCCCGTGCTGTGCCAAGCGCACGGACTGACCCCAGAGCAGGTCGTGGCGATCGCA
AGCCACGACGGAGGAAAGCAAGCCTTGGAAACAGTACAGAGGCTGTTGCCTGTGCTGTGCCAAGCGCACG
GCCTCACCCCAGAGCAGGTCGTGGCCATTGCCTCGAATGGAGGGGGCAAACAGGCGTTGGAAACCGTACA
ACGATTGCTGCCGGTGCTGTGCCAAGCGCACGGATTAACCCCAGAGCAGGTCGTGGCAATCGCCTCCAAC
ATTGGCGGGAAACAGGCACTCGAGACTGTCCAGCGCCTGCTTCCCGTGCTGTGCCAAGCGCACGGACTCA
GAGACG
