>Addgene plasmid #43503 | III-ACTA | addgene partial sequence | sequence record 61510 | M13-F20 5'-TGTAAAACGACGGCCAGT-3'
CGAATTGGGCCCTCTGATGCATGCTCGAGCGGCCGCCAGTGTGATGGATATCTGCAGAATTCGCCCTTGA
TGCCGTCCTAGCGCGTCTCGGCTCACCCCAGAGCAGGTCGTGGCAATCGCCTCCAACATTGGCGGGAAAC
AGGCACTCGAGACTGTCCAGCGCCTGCTTCCCGTGCTGTGCCAAGCGCACGGACTGACCCCAGAGCAGGT
CGTGGCGATCGCAAGCCACGACGGAGGAAAGCAAGCCTTGGAAACAGTACAGAGGCTGTTGCCTGTGCTG
TGCCAAGCGCACGGCCTCACCCCAGAGCAGGTCGTGGCCATTGCCTCGAATGGAGGGGGCAAACAGGCGT
TGGAAACCGTACAACGATTGCTGCCGGTGCTGTGCCAAGCGCACGGATTAACCCCAGAGCAGGTCGTGGC
AATCGCCTCCAACATTGGCGGGAAACAGGCACTCGAGACTGTCCAGCGCCTGCTTCCCGTGCTGTGCCAA
GCGCACGGACTCAGAGACGTGGGCACAGGAAAGATACTTAAGGGCGAATTCCAGCACACTGGCGGCCGTT
ACTAGTGGATCCGAGCTCGGTACCAAGCTTGATGCATAGCTTGAGTATTCTATAGTGTCACCTAAATAGC
TTGGCGTAATCATGGTCATAGCTGTTTCCTGTGTGAAATTGTTATCCGCTCACAATTCCACACAACATAC
GAGCCGGAAGCATAAAGTGTAAAGCCTGGGGTGCCTAATGAGTGAGCTAACTCACATTAATTGCGTTGCG
CTCACTGCCCGCTTTCCAGTCGGGAAACCTGTCGTGCCAGCTGCATTAATGAATCGGCCAACGCGCGGGG
AGAGGCGGTTTGCGTATTGGGCGCT
